>Addgene plasmid #194716 | CMV:AsCpf1-2A-GFP-U6-AAVS1-sg | addgene full sequence | sequence record 381220 | Addgene NGS Result
ACCCCCAATTTTGTATTTATTTATTTTTTAATTATTTTGTGCAGCGATGGGGGCGRGGSGGRGAGGTGCG
GCGGCAGCCAATCAGAGCGGCGCGCTCCGAAAGTTTCCTTTTATGGCGAGGCGGCGGCGGCGGCGGCCCT
ATAAAAAGCGAAGCGCGCGGCGGGCGGGAGTCGCTGCGCGCTGCCTTCGCCCCGTGCCCCGCTCCGCCGC
CGCCTCGCGCCGCCCGCCCCGGCTCTGACTGACCGCGTTACTCCCACAGGTGAGCGGGCGGGACGGCCCT
TCTCCTCCGGGCTGTAATTAGCTGAGCAAGAGGTAAGGGTTTAAGGGATGGTTGGTTGGTGGGGTATTAA
TGTTTAATTACCTGGAGCACCTGCCTGAAATCACTTTTTTTCAGGTTGGACCGGTGGCCGCCACCATGGC
CCCAAAGAAGAAGCGGAAGGTCGGTATCCACGGAGTCCCAGCAGCCACACAGTTCGAGGGCTTTACCAAC
CTGTATCAGGTGAGCAAGACACTGCGGTTTGAGCTGATCCCACAGGGCAAGACCCTGAAGCACATCCAGG
AGCAGGGCTTCATCGAGGAGGACAAGGCCCGCAATGATCACTACAAGGAGCTGAAGCCCATCATCGATCG
GATCTACAAGACCTATGCCGACCAGTGCCTGCAGCTGGTGCAGCTGGATTGGGAGAACCTGAGCGCCGCC
ATCGACTCCTATAGAAAGGAGAAAACCGAGGAGACAAGGAACGCCCTGATCGAGGAGCAGGCCACATATC
GCAATGCCATCCACGACTACTTCATCGGCCGGACAGACAACCTGACCGATGCCATCAATAAGAGACACGC
CGAGATCTACAAGGGCCTGTTCAAGGCCGAGCTGTTTAATGGCAAGGTGCTGAAGCAGCTGGGCACCGTG
ACCACAACCGAGCACGAGAACGCCCTGCTGCGGAGCTTCGACAAGTTTACAACCTACTTCTCCGGCTTTT
ATGAGAACAGGAAGAACGTGTTCAGCGCCGAGGATATCAGCACAGCCATCCCACACCGCATCGTGCAGGA
CAACTTCCCCAAGTTTAAGGAGAATTGTCACATCTTCACACGCCTGATCACCGCCGTGCCCAGCCTGCGG
GAGCACTTTGAGAACGTGAAGAAGGCCATCGGCATCTTCGTGAGCACCTCCATCGAGGAGGTGTTTTCCT
TCCCTTTTTATAACCAGCTGCTGACACAGACCCAGATCGACCTGTATAACCAGCTGCTGGGAGGAATCTC
TCGGGAGGCAGGCACCGAGAAGATCAAGGGCCTGAACGAGGTGCTGAATCTGGCCATCCAGAAGAATGAT
GAGACAGCCCACATCATCGCCTCCCTGCCACACAGATTCATCCCCCTGTTTAAGCAGATCCTGTCCGATA
GGAACACCCTGTCTTTCATCCTGGAGGAGTTTAAGAGCGACGAGGAAGTGATCCAGTCCTTCTGCAAGTA
CAAGACACTGCTGAGAAACGAGAACGTGCTGGAGACAGCCGAGGCCCTGTTTAACGAGCTGAACAGCATC
GACCTGACACACATCTTCATCAGCCACAAGAAGCTGGAGACAATCAGCAGCGCCCTGTGCGACCACTGGG
ATACACTGAGGAATGCCCTGTATGAGCGGAGAATCTCCGAGCTGACAGGCAAGATCACCAAGTCTGCCAA
GGAGAAGGTGCAGCGCAGCCTGAAGCACGAGGATATCAACCTGCAGGAGATCATCTCTGCCGCAGGCAAG
GAGCTGAGCGAGGCCTTCAAGCAGAAAACCAGCGAGATCCTGTCCCACGCACACGCCGCCCTGGATCAGC
CACTGCCTACAACCCTGAAGAAGCAGGAGGAGAAGGAGATCCTGAAGTCTCAGCTGGACAGCCTGCTGGG
CCTGTACCACCTGCTGGACTGGTTTGCCGTGGATGAGTCCAACGAGGTGGACCCCGAGTTCTCTGCCCGG
CTGACCGGCATCAAGCTGGAGATGGAGCCTTCTCTGAGCTTCTACAACAAGGCCAGAAATTATGCCACCA
AGAAGCCCTACTCCGTGGAGAAGTTCAAGCTGAACTTTCAGATGCCTACACTGGCCTCTGGCTGGGACGT
GAATAAGGAGAAGAACAATGGCGCCATCCTGTTTGTGAAGAACGGCCTGTACTATCTGGGCATCATGCCA
AAGCAGAAGGGCAGGTATAAGGCCCTGAGCTTCGAGCCCACAGAGAAAACCAGCGAGGGCTTTGATAAGA
TGTACTATGACTACTTCCCTGATGCCGCCAAGATGATCCCAAAGTGCAGCACCCAGCTGAAGGCCGTGAC
AGCCCACTTTCAGACCCACACAACCCCCATCCTGCTGTCCAACAATTTCATCGAGCCTCTGGAGATCACA
AAGGAGATCTACGACCTGAACAATCCTGAGAAGGAGCCAAAGAAGTTTCAGACAGCCTACGCCAAGAAAA
CCGGCGACCAGAAGGGCTACAGAGAGGCCCTGTGCAAGTGGATCGACTTCACAAGGGATTTTCTGTCCAA
GTATACCAAGACAACCTCTATCGATCTGTCTAGCCTGCGGCCATCCTCTCAGTATAAGGACCTGGGCGAG
TACTATGCCGAGCTGAATCCCCTGCTGTACCACATCAGCTTCCAGAGAATCGCCGAGAAGGAGATCATGG
ATGCCGTGGAGACAGGCAAGCTGTACCTGTTCCAGATCTATAACAAGGACTTTGCCAAGGGCCACCACGG
CAAGCCTAATCTGCACACACTGTATTGGACCGGCCTGTTTTCTCCAGAGAACCTGGCCAAGACAAGCATC
AAGCTGAATGGCCAGGCCGAGCTGTTCTACCGCCCTAAGTCCAGGATGAAGAGGATGGCACACCGGCTGG
GAGAGAAGATGCTGAACAAGAAGCTGAAGGATCAGAAAACCCCAATCCCCGACACCCTGTACCAGGAGCT
GTACGACTATGTGAATCACAGACTGTCCCACGACCTGTCTGATGAGGCCAGGGCCCTGCTGCCCAACGTG
ATCACCAAGGAGGTGTCTCACGAGATCATCAAGGATAGGCGCTTTACCAGCGACAAGTTCTTTTTCCACG
TGCCTATCACACTGAACTATCAGGCCGCCAATTCCCCATCTAAGTTCAACCAGAGGGTGAATGCCTACCT
GAAGGAGCACCCCGAGACACCTATCATCGGCATCGATCGGGGCGAGAGAAACCTGATCTATATCACAGTG
ATCGACTCCACCGGCAAGATCCTGGAGCAGCGGAGCCTGAACACCATCCAGCAGTTTGATTACCAGAAGA
AGCTGGACAACAGGGAGAAGGAGAGGGTGGCAGCAAGGCAGGCCTGGTCTGTGGTGGGCACAATCAAGGA
TCTGAAGCAGGGCTATCTGAGCCAGGTCATCCACGAGATCGTGGACCTGATGATCCACTACCAGGCCGTG
GTGGTGCTGGAGAACCTGAATTTCGGCTTTAAGAGCAAGAGGACCGGCATCGCCGAGAAGGCCGTGTACC
AGCAGTTCGAGAAGATGCTGATCGATAAGCTGAATTGCCTGGTGCTGAAGGACTATCCAGCAGAGAAAGT
GGGAGGCGTGCTGAACCCATACCAGCTGACAGACCAGTTCACCTCCTTTGCCAAGATGGGCACCCAGTCT
GGCTTCCTGTTTTACGTGCCTGCCCCATATACATCTAAGATCGATCCCCTGACCGGCTTCGTGGACCCCT
TCGTGTGGAAAACCATCAAGAATCACGAGAGCCGCAAGCACTTCCTGGAGGGCTTCGACTTTCTGCACTA
CGACGTGAAAACCGGCGACTTCATCCTGCACTTTAAGATGAACAGAAATCTGTCCTTCCAGAGGGGCCTG
CCCGGCTTTATGCCTGCATGGGATATCGTGTTCGAGAAGAACGAGACACAGTTTGACGCCAAGGGCACCC
CTTTCATCGCCGGCAAGAGAATCGTGCCAGTGATCGAGAATCACAGATTCACCGGCAGATACCGGGACCT
GTATCCTGCCAACGAGCTGATCGCCCTGCTGGAGGAGAAGGGCATCGTGTTCAGGGATGGCTCCAACATC
CTGCCAAAGCTGCTGGAGAATGACGATTCTCACGCCATCGACACCATGGTGGCCCTGATCCGCAGCGTGC
TGCAGATGCGGAACTCCAATGCCGCCACAGGCGAGGACTATATCAACAGCCCCGTGCGCGATCTGAATGG
CGTGTGCTTCGACTCCCGGTTTCAGAACCCAGAGTGGCCCATGGACGCCGATGCCAATGGCGCCTACCAC
ATCGCCCTGAAGGGCCAGCTGCTGCTGAATCACCTGAAGGAGAGCAAGGATCTGAAGCTGCAGAACGGCA
TCTCCAATCAGGACTGGCTGGCCTACATCCAGGAGCTGCGCAACAAAAGGCCGGCGGCCACGAAAAAGGC
CGGCCAGGCAAAAAAGAAAAAGGAATTCGGCAGTGGAGAGGGCAGAGGAAGTCTGCTAACATGCGGTGAC
GTCGAGGAGAATCCTGGCCCAGTGAGCAAGGGCGAGGAGCTGTTCACCGGGGTGGTGCCCATCCTGGTCG
AGCTGGACGGCGACGTAAACGGCCACAAGTTCAGCGTGTCCGGCGAGGGCGAGGGCGATGCCACCTACGG
CAAGCTGACCCTGAAGTTCATCTGCACCACCGGCAAGCTGCCCGTGCCCTGGCCCACCCTCGTGACCACC
CTGACCTACGGCGTGCAGTGCTTCAGCCGCTACCCCGACCACATGAAGCAGCACGACTTCTTCAAGTCCG
CCATGCCCGAAGGCTACGTCCAGGAGCGCACCATCTTCTTCAAGGACGACGGCAACTACAAGACCCGCGC
CGAGGTGAAGTTCGAGGGCGACACCCTGGTGAACCGCATCGAGCTGAAGGGCATCGACTTCAAGGAGGAC
GGCAACATCCTGGGGCACAAGCTGGAGTACAACTACAACAGCCACAACGTCTATATCATGGCCGACAAGC
AGAAGAACGGCATCAAGGTGAACTTCAAGATCCGCCACAACATCGAGGACGGCAGCGTGCAGCTCGCCGA
CCACTACCAGCAGAACACCCCCATCGGCGACGGCCCCGTGCTGCTGCCCGACAACCACTACCTGAGCACC
CAGTCCGCCCTGAGCAAAGACCCCAACGAGAAGCGCGATCACATGGTCCTGCTGGAGTTCGTGACCGCCG
CCGGGATCACTCTCGGCATGGACGAGCTGTACAAGGAATTCTAACTAGAGCTCGCTGATCAGCCTCGACT
GTGCCTTCTAGTTGCCAGCCATCTGTTGTTTGCCCCTCCCCCGTGCCTTCCTTGACCCTGGAAGGTGCCA
CTCCCACTGTCCTTTCCTAATAAAATGAGGAAATTGCATCGCATTGTCTGAGTAGGTGTCATTCTATTCT
GGGGGGTGGGGTGGGGCAGGACAGCAAGGGGGAGGATTGGGAAGAGAATAGCAGGCATGCTGGGGAGCGG
CCGCAGGAACCCCTAGTGATGGAGTTGGCCACTCCCTCTCTGCGCGCTCGCTCGCTCACTGAGGCCGGGC
GACCAAAGGTCGCCCGACGCCCGGGCTTTGCCCGGGCGGCCTCAGTGAGCGAGCGAGCGCGCAGCTGCCT
GCAGGGGCGCCTGATGCGGTATTTTCTCCTTACGCATCTGTGCGGTATTTCACACCGCATA
[95 nt withheld, positions 5662-5756]
T
[46 nt withheld, positions 5758-5803]
C
[141 nt withheld, positions 5805-5945]
CCTTTGACGTTGGAGTCCACGTTCTTT
[37 nt withheld, positions 5973-6009]
ACTCTATCTCGGGCTATTCTTTTGATTTATAAGGGATTTTGCCGATTTCGGTCTATTGGTTAAAAAATGA
GCTGATTTAACAAAAATTTAACGCGAATTTTAACAAAATATTAACGTTTACAATTTTATGGTGCACTCTC
AGTACAATCTGCTCTGATGCCGCATAGTTAAGCCAGCCCCGACACCCGCCAACACCCGCTGACGCGCCCT
GACGGGCTTGTCTGCTCCCGGCATCCGCTTACAGACAAGCTGTGACCGTCTCCGGGAGCTGCATGTGTCA
GAGGTTTTCACCGTCATCACCGAAACGCGCGAGACGAAAGGGCCTCGTGATACGCCTATTTTTATAGGTT
AATGTCATGATAATAATGGTTTCTTAGACGTCAGGTGGCACTTTTCGGGGAAATGTGCGCGGAACCCCTA
TTTGTTTATTTTTCTAAATACATTCAAATATGTATCCGCTCATGAGACAATAACCCTGATAAATGCTTCA
ATAATATTGAAAAAGGAAGAGTATGAGTATTCAACATTTCCGTGTCGCCCTTATTCCCTTTTTTGCGGCA
TTTTGCCTTCCTGTTTTTGCTCACCCAGAAACGCTGGTGAAAGTAAAAGATGCTGAAGATCAGTTGGGTG
CACGAGTGGGTTACATCGAACTGGATCTCAACAGCGGTAAGATCCTTGAGAGTTTTCGCCCCGAAGAACG
TTTTCCAATGATGAGCACTTTTAAAGTTCTGCTATGTGGCGCGGTATTATCCCGTATTGACGCCGGGCAA
GAGCAACTCGGTCGCCGCATACACTATTCTCAGAATGACTTGGTTGAGTACTCACCAGTCACAGAAAAGC
ATCTTACGGATGGCATGACAGTAAGAGAATTATGCAGTGCTGCCATAACCATGAGTGATAACACTGCGGC
CAACTTACTTCTGACAACGATCGGAGGACCGAAGGAGCTAACCGCTTTTTTGCACAACATGGGGGATCAT
GTAACTCGCCTTGATCGTTGGGAACCGGAGCTGAATGAAGCCATACCAAACGACGAGCGTGACACCACGA
TGCCTGTAGCAATGGCAACAACGTTGCGCAAACTATTAACTGGCGAACTACTTACTCTAGCTTCCCGGCA
ACAATTAATAGACTGGATGGAGGCGGATAAAGTTGCAGGACCACTTCTGCGCTCGGCCCTTCCGGCTGGC
TGGTTTATTGCTGATAAATCTGGAGCCGGTGAGCGTGGAAGCCGCGGTATCATTGCAGCACTGGGGCCAG
ATGGTAAGCCCTCCCGTATCGTAGTTATCTACACGACGGGGAGTCAGGCAACTATGGATGAACGAAATAG
ACAGATCGCTGAGATAGGTGCCTCACTGATTAAGCATTGGTAACTGTCAGACCAAGTTTACTCATATATA
CTTTAGATTGATTTAAAACTTCATTTTTAATTTAAAAGGATCTAGGTGAAGATCCTTTTTGATAATCTCA
TGACCAAAATCCCTTAACGTGAGTTTTCGTTCCACTGAGCGTCAGACCCCGTAGAAAAGATCAAAGGATC
TTCTTGAGATCCTTTTTTTCTGCGCGTAATCTGCTGCTTGCAAACAAAAAAACCACCGCTACCAGCGGTG
GTTTGTTTGCCGGATCAAGAGCTACCAACTCTTTTTCCGAAGGTAACTGGCTTCAGCAGAGCGCAGATAC
CAAATACTGTTCTTCTAGTGTAGCCGTAGTTAGGCCACCACTTCAAGAACTCTGTAGCACCGCCTACATA
CCTCGCTCTGCTAATCCTGTTACCAGTGGCTGCTGCCAGTGGCGATAAGTCGTGTCTTACCGGGTTGGAC
TCAAGACGATAGTTACCGGATAAGGCGCAGCGGTCGGGCTGAACGGGGGGTTCGTGCACACAGCCCAGCT
TGGAGCGAACGACCTACACCGAACTGAGATACCTACAGCGTGAGCTATGAGAAAGCGCCACGCTTCCCGA
AGGGAGAAAGGCGGACAGGTATCCGGTAAGCGGCAGGGTCGGAACAGGAGAGCGCACGAGGGAGCTTCCA
GGGGGAAACGCCTGGTATCTTTATAGTCCTGTCGGGTTTCGCCACCTCTGACTTGAGCGTCGATTTTTGT
GATGCTCGTCAGGGGGGCGGAGCCTATGGAAAAACGCCAGCAACGCGGCCTTTTTACGGTTCCTGGCCTT
TTGCTGGCCTTTTGCTCACATGTGAGGGCCTATTTCCCATGATTCCTTCATATTTGCATATACGATACAA
GGCTGTTAGAGAGATAATTGGAATTAATTTGACTGTAAACACAAAGATATTAGTACAAAATACGTGACGT
AGAAAGTAATAATTTCTTGGGTAGTTTGCAGTTTTAAAATTATGTTTTAAAATGGACTATCATATGCTTA
CCGTAACTTGAAAGTATTTCGATTTCTTGGCTTTATATATCTTGTGGAAAGGACGAAACACCGTAATTTC
TACTCTTGTAGATATCTGTCCCCTCCACCCCACAGTTTTTTTGTTTTAGAGCTAGAAATAGCAAGTTAAA
ATAAGGCTAGTCCGTTATCAACTTGAAAAAGTGGCACCGAGTCGGTGCTTTTTTGTTTTAGAGCTAGAAA
TAGCAAGTTAAAATAAGGCTAGTCCGTTTTTAGCGCGTGCGCCAATTCTGCAGACAAATGGCTCTAGAGG
TACCCGTTACATAACTTACGGTAAATGGCCCGCCTGGCTGACCGCCCAACGACCCCCGCCCATTGACGTC
AATAGTAACGCCAATAGGGACTTTCCATTGACGTCAATGGGTGGAGTATTTACGGTAAACTGCCCACTTG
GCAGTACATCAAGTGTATCATATGCCAAGTACGCCCCCTATTGACGTCAATGACGGTAAATGGCCCGCCT
GGCATTGTGCCCAGTACATGACCTTATGGGACTTTCCTACTTGGCAGTACATCTACGTATTAGTCATCGC
TATTACCATGGTCGAGGTGAGCCCCACGTTCTGCTTCACTCTCCCCATCTCCCCCCCCTCCCC
Features (pLannotate 1.2.2; 19 found; start..end, strand, type, name):
     50..166     +  promoter       chicken β-actin promoter (fragment): contains a 21-bp deletion relative to the standard chicken β-actin promoter
    167..394     +  intron         hybrid intron: hybrid between chicken β-actin (CBA) and minute virus of mice (MMV) introns (Gray et al., 2011)
    467..4384    +  CDS            AsCpf1: CRISPR-associated protein from Acidaminococcus sp. BV3L6 (Zetsche et al., 2015)
   4385..4432    +  CDS            nucleoplasmin NLS: bipartite nuclear localization signal from nucleoplasmin
   4502..5215    +  CDS            EGFP: EGFP is a basic (constitutively fluorescent) green fluorescent protein published in 1996, derived from Aequorea victoria. It is reported to be a rapidly-maturing weak dimer with moderate acid sensitivity.
   5249..5360    +  polyA_signal   bGH poly(A) signal: bovine growth hormone polyadenylation signal
   5465..5605    +  repeat_region  AAV2 ITR: inverted terminal repeat of adeno-associated virus serotype 2 inverted
   5610..5661    -  misc_feature   bom (fragment): basis of mobility region from pBR322
   5680..6135    +  rep_origin     f1 ori (sequence partly withheld): f1 bacteriophage origin of replication; arrow indicates direction of (+) strand synthesis
   6136..6185    -  misc_feature   bom (fragment): basis of mobility region from pBR322
   6287..6322    -  CDS            rop (fragment): Rop protein, which maintains plasmids at low copy number; rop
   6417..6521    +  promoter       AmpR promoter: bla
   6522..7382    +  CDS            AmpR: β-lactamase; bla; confers resistance to ampicillin, carbenicillin, and related antibiotics
   7553..8141    +  rep_origin     ori: high-copy-number ColE1/pMB1/pBR322/pUC origin of replication
   8203..8443    +  promoter       U6 promoter: RNA polymerase III promoter for human U6 snRNA
   8502..8577    +  misc_RNA       gRNA scaffold: guide RNA scaffold for the Streptococcus pyogenes CRISPR/Cas9 system
   8584..8627    +  misc_RNA       gRNA scaffold (fragment): guide RNA scaffold for the Streptococcus pyogenes CRISPR/Cas9 system
   8674..8959    +  enhancer       CMV enhancer: human cytomegalovirus immediate early enhancer; contains an 18-bp deletion relative to the standard CMV enhancer
   8961..61      +  promoter       chicken β-actin promoter (fragment) (across the origin): contains a 21-bp deletion relative to the standard chicken β-actin promoter
