[The description below was written by a language model from this plasmid's Addgene catalogue record and pLannotate feature annotations shown in this document.]
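Description:
CMV:AsCpf1-2A-GFP-U6-AAVS1-sg is a mammalian CRISPR expression plasmid that delivers both the Cpf1 (Cas12a) nuclease from Acidaminococcus sp. and a guide RNA directed at the human AAVS1 safe-harbour locus. It is maintained in E. coli through a high-copy ColE1/pUC-type origin with ampicillin selection (AmpR under its own bla promoter), and it also carries an f1 phage origin.

The nuclease cassette encodes AsCpf1 fused at its C-terminus to a bipartite nucleoplasmin nuclear localization signal, followed by EGFP and a bovine growth hormone polyadenylation signal. According to the construct name, a 2A peptide links the two. It is not annotated, but a short unannotated gap between the NLS and EGFP is where it would sit. This design would yield separate nuclease and fluorescent proteins from one transcript, so transfected cells can be identified or sorted by GFP. A human U6 RNA polymerase III promoter drives the AAVS1 guide.

Several points in the annotated sequence differ from the catalogue description. The record lists a CMV promoter and a pcDNA3.1 backbone, whereas the feature table shows a CMV enhancer joined to a chicken β-actin promoter fragment and a hybrid CBA/MVM intron, i.e. a CBh-type hybrid promoter. A single AAV2 ITR is also annotated. Downstream of U6, the software detected S. pyogenes Cas9 guide scaffold sequences, which appear to be leftover elements. The Cpf1 direct repeat itself is not annotated. The associated publication concerns multiplex genome editing of human pluripotent stem cells with Cpf1.
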