Addgene plasmid #194716: CMV:AsCpf1-2A-GFP-U6-AAVS1-sg
Purpose: Bicistronic vector expressing CMV promoter driven AsCpf1, and U6 promoter driven guide RNA that target hAAVS1 locus
Depositing lab: Rudolf Jaenisch. Publication: Multiplex Genome Editing of Human Pluripotent Stem Cells Using Cpf1. Ma H. Bio Protoc. 2024 Nov 20;14(22):e5108. doi: 10.21769/BioProtoc.5108. eCollection 2024 Nov 20. PubMed 39600977.
Backbone
  Vector backbone: pCDNA3.1
  Vector type: Mammalian Expression, CRISPR
Growth in bacteria
  Bacterial resistance: Ampicillin, 100 μg/mL
  Growth temperature: 30°C
  Growth strain: NEB Stable
  Copy number: High Copy
Gene/Insert
  Gene/Insert name: AsCpf1
  gRNA/shRNA sequence: atctgtcccctccaccccacagt
  Species: Acidaminococcus sp.
  Entrez Gene: AAVS1 (a.k.a. AAV)
  Cloning method: Restriction Enzyme; 5′ cloning site unknown (unknown if destroyed); 3′ cloning site unknown (unknown if destroyed)
  Sequencing primers: 5′ unknown
Terms and licenses: Academic/Nonprofit Terms; Industry Terms: Not Available to Industry
Depositor comments: p-74 of Supplemental Table 2 of https://www.biorxiv.org/content/10.1101/2022.04.13.488123v1.full
How to cite: CMV:AsCpf1-2A-GFP-U6-AAVS1-sg was a gift from Rudolf Jaenisch (Addgene plasmid # 194716 ; http://n2t.net/addgene:194716 ; RRID:Addgene_194716)
